>Addgene plasmid #31334 | pQTEV-RPL9 | depositor full sequence | sequence record 14365 | Author sequence
CTCGAGAAATCATAAAAAATTTATTTGCTTTGTGAGCGGATAACAATTATAATAGATTCAATTGTGAGCG
GATAACAATTTCACACAGAATTCATTAAAGAGGAGAAATTAACTATGAAACATCACCATCACCATCACCA
TAGCGATTACGACATCCCCACTACTGAGAATCTTTATTTTCAGGGATCC
[573 nt withheld, positions 190-762]
TGAGCGGCCGCTCGACCTGCAGCCAAGCTTAATTAGCTGAGCTTGGACTCCTGTTGATAGATCCAGTAAT
GACCTCAGAACTCCATCTGGATTTGTTCAGAACGCTCGGTTGCCGCCGGGCGTTTTTTATTGGTGAGAAT
CCAAGCTAGCTTGGCGAGATTTTCAGGAGCTAAGGAAGCTAAAATGGAGAAAAAAATCACTGGATATACC
ACCGTTGATATATCCCAATGGCATCGTAAAGAACATTTTGAGGCATTTCAGTCAGTTGCTCAATGTACCT
ATAACCAGACCGTTCAGCTGGATATTACGGCCTTTTTAAAGACCGTAAAGAAAAATAAGCACAAGTTTTA
TCCGGCCTTTATTCACATTCTTGCCCGCCTGATGAATGCTCATCCGGAATTTCGTATGGCAATGAAAGAC
GGTGAGCTGGTGATATGGGATAGTGTTCACCCTTGTTACACCGTTTTCCATGAGCAAACTGAAACGTTTT
CATCGCTCTGGAGTGAATACCACGACGATTTCCGGCAGTTTCTACACATATATTCGCAAGATGTGGCGTG
TTACGGTGAAAACCTGGCCTATTTCCCTAAAGGGTTTATTGAGAATATGTTTTTCGTCTCAGCCAATCCC
TGGGTGAGTTTCACCAGTTTTGATTTAAACGTGGCCAATATGGACAACTTCTTCGCCCCCGTTTTCACCA
TGGGCAAATATTATACGCAAGGCGACAAGGTGCTGATGCCGCTGGCGATTCAGGTTCATCATGCCGTTTG
TGATGGCTTCCATGTCGGCAGAATGCTTAATGAATTACAACAGTACTGCGATGAGTGGCAGGGCGGGGCG
TAATTTTTTTAAGGCAGTTATTGGTGCCCTTAAACGCCTGGGGTAATGACTCTCTAGCTTGAGGCATCAA
ATAAAACGAAAGGCTCAGTCGAAAGACTGGGCCTTTCGTTTTATCTGTTGTTTGTCGGTGAACGCTCTCC
TGAGTAGGACAAATCCGCCCTCTAGATTACGTGCAGTCGATGATAAGCTGTCAAACATGAGAATTGTGCC
TAATGAGTGAGCTAACTTACATTAATTGCGTTGCGCTCACTGCCCGCTTTCCAGTCGGGAAACCTGTCGT
GCCAGCTGCATTAATGAATCGGCCAACGCGCGGGGAGAGGCGGTTTGCGTATTGGGCGCCAGGGTGGTTT
TTCTTTTCACCAGTGAGACGGGCAACAGCTGATTGCCCTTCACCGCCTGGCCCTGAGAGAGTTGCAGCAA
GCGGTCCACGCTGGTTTGCCCCAGCAGGCGAAAATCCTGTTTGATGGTGGTTAACGGCGGGATATAACAT
GAGCTGTCTTCGGTATCGTCGTATCCCACTACCGAGATATCCGCACCAACGCGCAGCCCGGACTCGGTAA
TGGCGCGCATTGCGCCCAGCGCCATCTGATCGTTGGCAACCAGCATCGCAGTGGGAACGATGCCCTCATT
CAGCATTTGCATGGTTTGTTGAAAACCGGACATGGCACTCCAGTCGCCTTCCCGTTCCGCTATCGGCTGA
ATTTGATTGCGAGTGAGATATTTATGCCAGCCAGCCAGACGCAGACGCGCCGAGACAGAACTTAATGGGC
CCGCTAACAGCGCGATTTGCTGGTGACCCAATGCGACCAGATGCTCCACGCCCAGTCGCGTACCGTCTTC
ATGGGAGAAAATAATACTGTTGATGGGTGTCTGGTCAGAGACATCAAGAAATAACGCCGGAACATTAGTG
CAGGCAGCTTCCACAGCAATGGCATCCTGGTCATCCAGCGGATAGTTAATGATCAGCCCACTGACGCGTT
GCGCGAGAAGATTGTGCACCGCCGCTTTACAGGCTTCGACGCCGCTTCGTTCTACCATCGACACCACCAC
GCTGGCACCCAGTTGATCGGCGCGAGATTTAATCGCCGCGACAATTTGCGACGGCGCGTGCAGGGCCAGA
CTGGAGGTGGCAACGCCAATCAGCAACGACTGTTTGCCCGCCAGTTGTTGTGCCACGCGGTTGGGAATGT
AATTCAGCTCCGCCATCGCCGCTTCCACTTTTTCCCGCGTTTTCGCAGAAACGTGGCTGGCCTGGTTCAC
CACGCGGGAAACGGTCTGATAAGAGACACCGGCATACTCTGCGACATCGTATAACGTTACTGGTTTCACA
TTCACCACCCTGAATTGACTCTCTTCCGGGCGCTATCATGCCATACCGCGAAAGGTTTTGCACCATTCGA
TGGTGTCGGAATTTCGGGCAGCGTTGGGTCCTGGCCACGGGTGCGCATGATCTAGAGCTGCCTCGCGCGT
TTCGGTGATGACGGTGAAAACCTCTGACACATGCAGCTCCCGGAGACGGTCACAGCTTGTCTGTAAGCGG
ATGCCGGGAGCAGACAAGCCCGTCAGGGCGCGTCAGCGGGTGTTGGCGGGTGTCGGGGCGCAGCCATGAC
CCAGTCACGTAGCGATAGCGGAGTGTATACTGGCTTAACTATGCGGCATCAGAGCAGATTGTACTGAGAG
TGCACCACATGCGGTGTGAAATACCGCACAGATGCGTAAGGAGAAAATACCGCATCAGGCGCTCTTCCGC
TTCCTCGCTCACTGACTCGCTGCGCTCGGTCGTTCGGCTGCGGCGAGCGGTATCAGCTCACTCAAAGGCG
GTAATACGGTTATCCACAGAATCAGGGGATAACGCAGGAAAGAACATGTGAGCAAAAGGCCAGCAAAAGG
CCAGGAACCGTAAAAAGGCCGCGTTGCTGGCGTTTTTCCATAGGCTCCGCCCCCCTGACGAGCATCACAA
AAATCGACGCTCAAGTCAGAGGTGGCGAAACCCGACAGGACTATAAAGATACCAGGCGTTTCCCCCTGGA
AGCTCCCTCGTGCGCTCTCCTGTTCCGACCCTGCCGCTTACCGGATACCTGTCCGCCTTTCTCCCTTCGG
GAAGCGTGGCGCTTTCTCATAGCTCACGCTGTAGGTATCTCAGTTCGGTGTAGGTCGTTCGCTCCAAGCT
GGGCTGTGTGCACGAACCCCCCGTTCAGCCCGACCGCTGCGCCTTATCCGGTAACTATCGTCTTGAGTCC
AACCCGGTAAGACACGACTTATCGCCACTGGCAGCAGCCACTGGTAACAGGATTAGCAGAGCGAGGTATG
TAGGCGGTGCTACAGAGTTCTTGAAGTGGTGGCCTAACTACGGCTACACTAGAAGGACAGTATTTGGTAT
CTGCGCTCTGCTGAAGCCAGTTACCTTCGGAAAAAGAGTTGGTAGCTCTTGATCCGGCAAACAAACCACC
GCTGGTAGCGGTGGTTTTTTTGTTTGCAAGCAGCAGATTACGCGCAGAAAAAAAGGATCTCAAGAAGATC
CTTTGATCTTTTCTACGGGGTCTGACGCTCAGTGGAACGAAAACTCACGTTAAGGGATTTTGGTCATGAG
ATTATCAAAAAGGATCTTCACCTAGATCCTTTTAAATTAAAAATGAAGTTTTAAATCAATCTAAAGTATA
TATGAGTAAACTTGGTCTGACAGTTACCAATGCTTAATCAGTGAGGCACCTATCTCAGCGATCTGTCTAT
TTCGTTCATCCATAGTTGCCTGACTCCCCGTCGTGTAGATAACTACGATACGGGAGGGCTTACCATCTGG
CCCCAGTGCTGCAATGATACCGCGAGACCCACGCTCACCGGCTCCAGATTTATCAGCAATAAACCAGCCA
GCCGGAAGGGCCGAGCGCAGAAGTGGTCCTGCAACTTTATCCGCCTCCATCCAGTCTATTAATTGTTGCC
GGGAAGCTAGAGTAAGTAGTTCGCCAGTTAATAGTTTGCGCAACGTTGTTGCCATTGCTACAGGCATCGT
GGTGTCACGCTCGTCGTTTGGTATGGCTTCATTCAGCTCCGGTTCCCAACGATCAAGGCGAGTTACATGA
TCCCCCATGTTGTGCAAAAAAGCGGTTAGCTCCTTCGGTCCTCCGATCGTTGTCAGAAGTAAGTTGGCCG
CAGTGTTATCACTCATGGTTATGGCAGCACTGCATAATTCTCTTACTGTCATGCCATCCGTAAGATGCTT
TTCTGTGACTGGTGAGTACTCAACCAAGTCATTCTGAGAATAGTGTATGCGGCGACCGAGTTGCTCTTGC
CCGGCGTCAATACGGGATAATACCGCGCCACATAGCAGAACTTTAAAAGTGCTCATCATTGGAAAACGTT
CTTCGGGGCGAAAACTCTCAAGGATCTTACCGCTGTTGAGATCCAGTTCGATGTAACCCACTCGTGCACC
CAACTGATCTTCAGCATCTTTTACTTTCACCAGCGTTTCTGGGTGAGCAAAAACAGGAAGGCAAAATGCC
GCAAAAAAGGGAATAAGGGCGACACGGAAATGTTGAATACTCATACTCTTCCTTTTTCAATATTATTGAA
GCATTTATCAGGGTTATTGTCTCATGAGCGGATACATATTTGAATGTATTTAGAAAAATAAACAAATAGG
GGTTCCGCGCACATTTCCCCGAAAAGTGCCACCTGACGTCTAAGAAACCATTATTATCATGACATTAACC
TATAAAAATAGGCGTATCACGAGGCCCTTTCGTCTTCAC
Features (pLannotate 1.2.2; 18 found; start..end, strand, type, name):
     10..54      +  promoter       T5 promoter: bacteriophage T5 promoter for E. coli RNA polymerase, with embedded lac operator
     62..78      +  protein_bind   lac operator: The lac repressor binds to the lac operator to inhibit transcription in E. coli. This inhibition can be relieved by adding lactose or isopropyl-β-D-thiogalactopyranoside (IPTG). lac repressor encoded by lacI
    121..141     +  CDS            7xHis: 6xHis affinity tag
    165..185     +  CDS            capTEV™ (fragment): composite tag for in vivo biotinylation, TEV protease cleavage, and 6xHis tagging
    190..762     +  CDS            RPL9 (sequence withheld): RL9_HUMAN - Experimental evidence at protein level: Swiss-Prot protein existence level 1. From Homo sapiens (Human).
    808..902     +  terminator     lambda t0 terminator: transcription terminator from phage lambda
    917..945     +  promoter       cat promoter (fragment): promoter of the E. coli cat gene encoding chloramphenicol acetyltransferase
    946..1602    +  CDS            cat: CAT_ECOLX - Experimental evidence at protein level: Swiss-Prot protein existence level 1. This enzyme is an effector of chloramphenicol resistance in bacteria. From Escherichia coli. This protein is used as a marker in many commonly used cloning vectors, such as pACYC184.
   1670..1756    +  terminator     rrnB T1 terminator: Escherichia coli rrnB; transcription terminator T1 from the E. coli rrnB gene
   1779..1796    -  promoter       tet promoter (fragment): E. coli promoter for tetracycline efflux protein gene
   1815..1836    -  protein_bind   CAP binding site: CAP binding activates transcription in the presence of cAMP. E. coli catabolite activator protein
   1849..2931    -  CDS            lacI: lac repressor; lacI; The lac repressor binds to the lac operator to inhibit transcription in E. coli. This inhibition can be relieved by adding lactose or isopropyl-β-D-thiogalactopyranoside (IPTG).
   2932..3009    -  promoter       lacIq promoter: lacI (mutant); In the lacIq allele, a single base change in the promoter boosts expression of the lacI gene about 10-fold.
   3058..3099    +  CDS            rop (fragment): Rop protein, which maintains plasmids at low copy number; rop
   3201..3341    +  misc_feature   bom: basis of mobility region from pBR322
   3527..4115    -  rep_origin     ori: high-copy-number ColE1/pMB1/pBR322/pUC origin of replication
   4286..5146    -  CDS            AmpR: β-lactamase; bla; confers resistance to ampicillin, carbenicillin, and related antibiotics
   5147..5251    -  promoter       AmpR promoter: bla
