[The description below was written by a language model from this plasmid's Addgene catalogue record and pLannotate feature annotations shown in this document.]
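Description:
pQTEV-RPL9 is a bacterial expression plasmid for producing human ribosomal protein L9 (RPL9) as a tagged recombinant protein in E. coli. The pQTEV backbone (about 4.7 kb) is derived from Qiagen pQE-2, and the complete construct is 5,351 nt. It replicates from a ColE1/pMB1-type origin, with a pBR322 bom region and only a fragment of rop annotated nearby; the record lists copy number as unknown. Selection is by ampicillin through the β-lactamase gene and its own promoter. A cat coding sequence with a partial cat promoter is also annotated, but the depositor states that this chloramphenicol resistance sequence is inactive, so it should not be regarded as a working marker.

Expression is driven by the phage T5 promoter, which is recognised by E. coli RNA polymerase and carries an embedded lac operator, followed by a second lac operator. The plasmid encodes its own lac repressor from a lacIq promoter, which keeps transcription off until IPTG is added. The open reading frame begins with an N-terminal 7xHis tag for metal-affinity purification. This is followed by a TEV protease cleavage site, which the annotation tool labels as a capTEV fragment and which allows the tag to be removed. The RPL9 insert (651 bp) was cloned between BamHI and NotI sites that both remain intact. The lambda t0 terminator ends the expression unit, and an rrnB T1 terminator lies downstream of cat.

The clone is supplied in the Rosetta strain, which carries a separate chloramphenicol-resistant plasmid, pRARE, providing rare tRNAs that aid overexpression of human sequences. It belongs to a public catalogue of human protein expression clones generated for structural genomics.
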