Addgene plasmid #31334: pQTEV-RPL9
Depositing lab: Konrad Buessow. Depositing organization: Max Planck Institute for Molecular Genetics. Publication: Structural genomics of human proteins--target selection and generation of a public catalogue of expression clones. Bussow K, Scheich C, Sievert V, Harttig U, Schultz J, Simon B, Bork P, Lehrach H, Heinemann U. Microb Cell Fact. 2005 Jul 5;4:21. doi: 10.1186/1475-2859-4-21. PubMed 15998469.
Backbone
  Vector backbone: pQTEV
  Backbone size w/o insert (bp): 4700
  Vector type: Bacterial Expression
Growth in bacteria
  Bacterial resistance: Ampicillin, 100 μg/mL
  Growth temperature: 37°C
  Growth strain: Rosetta
  Copy number: Unknown
Gene/Insert
  Gene/Insert name: ribosomal protein L9 (alt name: PSFEp758E0124)
  Species: H. sapiens (human)
  Insert size (bp): 651
  GenBank ID: DQ000524
  Entrez Gene: RPL9 (a.k.a. L9, NPC-A-16)
  Tag / fusion protein: His (N terminal on backbone); TEV (N terminal on backbone)
  Cloning method: Restriction Enzyme; 5′ cloning site BamHI (not destroyed); 3′ cloning site NotI (not destroyed)
  Sequencing primers: 5′ TGAGCGGATAACAATTTCACACAG; 3′ GGCAACCGAGCGTTCTGAAC
Terms and licenses: Academic/Nonprofit Terms; Industry Terms: Not Available to Industry
Depositor comments: The vector pQTEV is derived from Qiagen pQE-2 and contains an inactive chloramphenicol resistance gene sequence. The Rosetta bacterial strain contains an additional plasmid. The second plasmid, pRARE, provides rare tRNAs for overexpression of recombinant proteins. It has 4694 bp and is chloramphenicol resistence.
How to cite: pQTEV-RPL9 was a gift from Konrad Buessow (Addgene plasmid # 31334 ; http://n2t.net/addgene:31334 ; RRID:Addgene_31334)
