>Addgene plasmid #31334 | pQTEV-RPL9 | addgene partial sequence | sequence record 61173 | pQE-Fwd 5'-CCCGAAAAGTGCCACCTG-3'
AAATAGGCGTATCACGAGGCCCTTTCGTCTTCACCTCGAGAAATCATAAAAAATTTATTTGCTTTGTGAG
CGGATAACAATTATAATAGATTCAATTGTGAGCGGATAACAATTTCACACAGAATTCATTAAAGAGGAGA
AATTAACTATGAAACATCACCATCACCATCACCATAGCGATTACGACATCCCCACTACTGAGAATCTTTA
TTTTCAGGGATCC
[573 nt withheld, positions 224-796]
TGAGCGGCCGCTCGACCTGCAGCCAAGCTTAATT
